Addgene plasmid #198233: pBUE411-GGB
Purpose: Wheat GRF4-GIF1 chimera and pPLTP::BBM cassette in pBUE411
Depositing lab: Andrea Gallavotti. Depositing organization: Rutgers, The State University of New Jersey. Publication: The combination of morphogenic regulators BABY BOOM and GRF-GIF improves maize transformation efficiency. Chen Z, Debernardi JM, Dubcovsky J, Gallavotti A. bioRxiv 2022.09.02.506370 10.1101/2022.09.02.506370.
Backbone
  Vector backbone: pBUE411
  Backbone size w/o insert (bp): 6500
  Total vector size (bp): 23361
  Vector type: Plant Expression, CRISPR ; plant binary vector
  Selectable markers: Basta
Growth in bacteria
  Bacterial resistance: Kanamycin, 50 μg/mL
  Growth temperature: 37°C
  Growth strain: DH5alpha
  Copy number: High Copy
Gene/Insert 1
  Gene/Insert name: GRF4-GIF1 chimera cassette
  Species: Synthetic; Wheat; Agrobacterium tumefaciens
  Insert size (bp): 4234
  Promoter: Ubiquitin
  Cloning method: Gibson Cloning
  Sequencing primers: 5′ ctgtcaaacactgatagtttCTGCAGGCGCGCTAATTCC; 3′ tcgtttcccgccttcagtttGAGCTCGGTACC
Gene/Insert 2
  Gene/Insert name: pPLTP::BBM cassette
  Species: Zea mays; Agrobacterium tumefaciens
  Insert size (bp): 3469
  Promoter: maize PLTP
  Cloning method: Restriction Enzyme; 5′ cloning site AscI (not destroyed); 3′ cloning site SpeI (not destroyed)
  Sequencing primers: 5′ GGCGCGCCACGCTGCTACTGCTGCTAC; 3′ ACTAGTtcggtacccgggGATCTAGT
Resource information
  A portion of this plasmid was derived from a plasmid made by: The GRF4-GIF1 chimera was obtained from the laboratory of Jorge Dubcovsky at the University of California Davis and Howard Hughes Medical Institute (Addgene deposit JD553), and is described in the following publication: Debernardi et al Nat Biotechnol. 2020 Oct 12. doi: 10.1038/s41587-020-0703-0.
Terms and licenses: Academic/Nonprofit Terms; Industry Terms: Not Available to Industry
Depositor comments: Please visit https://www.biorxiv.org/content/10.1101/2022.09.02.506370v1 for bioRxiv preprint.
How to cite: pBUE411-GGB was a gift from Andrea Gallavotti (Addgene plasmid # 198233 ; http://n2t.net/addgene:198233 ; RRID:Addgene_198233)
