[The description below was written by a language model from this plasmid's Addgene catalogue record and pLannotate feature annotations shown in this document.]
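Description:
pBUE411-GGB is a plant binary vector built on the pBUE411 CRISPR/Cas9 backbone and designed for Agrobacterium-mediated transformation of maize. It combines genome-editing components with two morphogenic regulator cassettes intended to raise transformation efficiency. Outside the T-DNA borders, the plasmid carries a kanamycin resistance gene and a high-copy ColE1/pUC-type origin for propagation in E. coli. It also has the pVS1 origin with its RepA replication and StaA stability functions for maintenance in Agrobacterium, plus a bom mobilisation region. The catalogue lists a total size of about 23.4 kb, while the long-read sequence used for annotation is about 23.0 kb.

Between the nopaline-type right and left border repeats lie four expression units. Nearest the right border, a maize ubiquitin promoter drives the wheat GRF4-GIF1 chimera. The annotation software matched these coding regions to the rice homologues. The chimera is flanked by Gateway attB remnants, fused to a C-terminal 3xHA tag and terminated by NOS. The second cassette expresses maize BABY BOOM from the maize PLTP promoter, also with a NOS terminator. Its coding region is only partly annotated, through similarity to the Arabidopsis AP2-family protein PLT2, and the PLTP promoter itself is not annotated. A second maize ubiquitin promoter drives FLAG-tagged Streptococcus pyogenes Cas9 with the pea rbcS-E9 terminator. A CaMV 35S promoter drives bar with the CaMV poly(A) signal, giving Basta (phosphinothricin) selection in plants. No guide RNA expression cassette appears in the feature table, so the record does not show whether or where one is present.

The construct is used to co-deliver BBM and GRF-GIF, which promote embryogenesis and regeneration, alongside Cas9 in maize transformation experiments.
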