Features (pLannotate 1.2.2; 35 found; start..end, strand, type, name):
      1..25      -  misc_feature   RB T-DNA repeat: right border repeat from nopaline C58 T-DNA
     60..312     -  terminator     NOS terminator: nopaline synthase terminator and poly(A) signal
    346..435     -  CDS            3xHA: three tandem HA epitope tags
    465..485     +  protein_bind   attB2: mutant version of attB; core recombination site for the Gateway® BP reaction BP Clonase™
    493..1137    -  CDS            GIF1 (fragment): GIF1_ORYSJ - Also known as AN3 From Oryza sativa subsp. japonica (Rice).
   1204..2400    -  CDS            GRF4: GRF4_ORYSJ - Also known as GL2 From Oryza sativa subsp. japonica (Rice).
   2408..2426    -  protein_bind   attB1 (fragment): mutant version of attB; core recombination site for the Gateway® BP reaction BP Clonase™
   2441..4427    -  promoter       Ubi promoter: maize polyubiquitin gene promoter
   4437..4456    -  misc_feature   MCS (fragment): pUC18/19 multiple cloning site
   4508..4662    -  CDS            lacZα (fragment): LacZα fragment of β-galactosidase; lacZ fragment
   4712..4964    -  terminator     NOS terminator: nopaline synthase terminator and poly(A) signal
   4979..4999    +  protein_bind   attB2: mutant version of attB; core recombination site for the Gateway® BP reaction BP Clonase™
   5739..6611    -  CDS            PLT2 (fragment): PLET2_ARATH - Also known as AIL4 From Arabidopsis thaliana (Mouse-ear cress).
   7157..7177    -  protein_bind   attB1: mutant version of attB; core recombination site for the Gateway® BP reaction BP Clonase™
   8307..10299   +  promoter       Ubi promoter: maize polyubiquitin gene promoter
  10360..10379   +  CDS            2xFLAG (fragment): two tandem FLAG® epitope tags
  10435..14535   +  CDS            cas9: CAS9_STRP1 - Also known as csn1 From Streptococcus pyogenes serotype M1.
  14593..15225   +  terminator     E9 terminator: terminator and polyadenylation signal from the pea rbcS-E9 gene
  15262..15284   -  protein_bind   lac operator (fragment): The lac repressor binds to the lac operator to inhibit transcription in E. coli. This inhibition can be relieved by adding lactose or isopropyl-β-D-thiogalactopyranoside (IPTG). lac repressor encoded by lacI
  15288..15318   -  promoter       lac promoter: promoter for the E. coli lac operon
  15333..15354   -  protein_bind   CAP binding site: CAP binding activates transcription in the presence of cAMP. E. coli catabolite activator protein
  15367..15455   -  CDS            lacI (fragment): lac repressor; lacI; The lac repressor binds to the lac operator to inhibit transcription in E. coli. This inhibition can be relieved by adding lactose or isopropyl-β-D-thiogalactopyranoside (IPTG).
  15545..15890   +  promoter       CaMV 35S promoter: strong constitutive promoter from cauliflower mosaic virus
  15842..15888   +  promoter       minimal CaMV 35S promoter: minimal 35S promoter from cauliflower mosaic virus
  15941..16489   +  CDS            bar: PAT_STRHY - Experimental evidence at protein level: Swiss-Prot protein existence level 1. Inactivates phosphinothricin (PPT) by transfer of an acetyl group from acetyl CoA. Can also acetylate demethylphosphinothricin but not PTT or glutamate. This enzyme is an effector of phosphinothricin tripeptide (PTT or bialaphos) resistance. From Streptomyces hygroscopicus. Introduced by genetic manipulation and expressed in glufosinate-tolerant maize by Dekalb Genetics.
  16499..16673   +  polyA_signal   CaMV poly(A) signal: cauliflower mosaic virus polyadenylation signal
  16751..16775   -  misc_feature   LB T-DNA repeat: left border repeat from nopaline C58 T-DNA
  17200..17994   +  CDS            KanR: aminoglycoside phosphotransferase; aphA-3; confers resistance to kanamycin
  18081..18669   +  rep_origin     ori: high-copy-number ColE1/pMB1/pBR322/pUC origin of replication
  18855..18995   -  misc_feature   bom: basis of mobility region from pBR322
  19097..19136   -  CDS            rop (fragment): Rop protein, which maintains plasmids at low copy number; rop
  19339..19533   -  rep_origin     pVS1 oriV: origin of replication for the Pseudomonas plasmid pVS1 (Heeb et al., 2000)
  19599..20672   -  CDS            pVS1 RepA: replication protein from the Pseudomonas plasmid pVS1 (Heeb et al., 2000)
  21101..21730   -  CDS            pVS1 StaA: stability protein from the Pseudomonas plasmid pVS1 (Heeb et al., 2000)
  22290..22691   -  CDS            Y4CG_SINFN (fragment): Protein inferred from homology: Swiss-Prot protein existence level 3. From Sinorhizobium fredii (strain NBRC 101917 / NGR234).
>Addgene plasmid #198233 | pBUE411-GGB | addgene full sequence | sequence record 495715 | Addgene Long Read Sequencing Result
GTTTACCCGCCAATATATCCTGTCAAACACTGATAGTTTCTGCAGGCGCGCTAATTCCCGATCTAGTAAC
ATAGATGACACCGCGCGCGATAATTTATCCTAGTTTGCGCGCTATATTTTGTTTTCTATCGCGTATTAAA
TGTATAATTGCGGGACTCTAATCATAAAAACCCATCTCATAAATAACGTCATGCATTACATGTTAATTAT
TACATGCTTAACGTAATTCAACAGAAATTATATGATAATCATCGCAAGACCGGCAACAGGATTCAATCTT
AAGAAACTTTATTGCCAAATGTTTGAACGATCGGGGAAATTCGAGCTCTAAGCGCTGCACTGAGCAGCGT
AATCTGGAACGTCATATGGATAGGATCCTGCATAGTCCGGGACGTCATAGGGATAGCCCGCATAGTCAGG
AACATCGTATGGGTAAAAGATGTTAATTAACCCGCTGTTATCAACCACTTTGTACAAGAAAGCTGAACGC
TAGCTTCCTTCCTCCTCGGTGCCCTTGAGGTACTCCCCGTCGCCGCTGTGCGCGCCAGAGTTGGCGCCGC
GAGCGTCGGCCGACAGCGAGGTCGACCCCTCCTTGGCGCCGCTGCCGCCGCGGCCATAGTCCGAGAAGAC
GCTGGCGTTCATCATGCTGTTGCCAGTGGCGCCGCCGCCGCCGCCCATGCTGGCCTCACCGTGCAGGAGG
TTGAACCCGGTGGTCGCGCCGGAGGACATCCCCAGCTGGCCGTGCGCGGCCGCCTGGTGCTGCTGCTGCT
GCTGCTGCTGCTGGAGCGGCGACATGGCCTGCTGCGCGTACATCATCGACGACCGCGCCGCCATCAGCGA
CTGCGGCGACATCATCTGCGCCGACTGCTGCTGCATGTACCGCGGCCCGGACTGCATCATCAGGTTGGAC
GGGTACTGAGACAGCGATGCCGTCTGCGGAGGCTGGCTGTCGGCGATGGCGGCGAGGTACATGAGGTTCT
GCTGGAGCTTAGCTTGGTTCCGTGCGCACTCCTCCACCTTGCCGTTGTTCTGGTTGTCGAGGATGGCCAG
GATCAGCTGCTTGTTCTCATCCAGGTACTGCTGAATGAGATCAGTGGTGGCAGTGGTAGAGGAAGCGTAG
CCCCCCATCATGCTCTGGTTCATCTGCATCAGGTGTTGCTGCTGCATGGCAGCGGCCGCGTACATTTCGC
CGGCGAACAGCATGCCGTTGGGCGACTGGGAGCTGGCGGCGGAGAAGTCGGAGGACGTCATGGGTATCGA
GATCGACAGCTGGGTGGCCGAGAAGGAGGCGACGTTCGAGTTGTCGTCGGTCAGGTCCGACCACGAGTCC
CTCGTCTTCGGCCACTCGTCGAAGAACGGCCGCAGCGTCTGGTTCTCCTGCTTCGCGGAGTCGCCGCTGC
CGAAGTCGCCGCACCCCGGGAAGGAGAGCGGCTGCTGCTGCTGCTGTCCCTCGGCCTTGACGCCGCTGTT
GTTGTTGCTGCTGTTGTTCTGACCCAGGTCACTCGTTGCTCCAAGCTGAGGAGAGTAGCTTGAGAGCGGG
AATGTAGTCGTTTGAGAAGATGGCGGCAGGCGCCATGGGTTCTCCACGGAGGTGTTCATGGCTTCTGTCA
TGAGCTGACTCTGCTCGTCTGCCAAAGATCTTATTCCATATGCGGTATACCTGAAATCTTTGCATGTTCC
GGCGCCGCCGAGAGCCGCGTAGGGAGAGGCGGCATTGTTGCCCATGTGCTGCTGAGGCGGCCCCAGCGCG
GAGGAGAACGTGCCGGGCATGGACATGCCGTTGTTCCCCCCGCCTCCACCACCGTTGGTGCCGCCGATGG
CGGGGTAGAGGGAGTGGTTGTGGAAGCCGGTGGCGAGGGGCGGCACGACGGAGGCGGCCGGCGGCTGGGA
GTGCGAGACGAGCTGCGTTTCCACAGGCTTTCTTGAACGGTTGCGGCCGCGGTGCATGTGGCGCTCGCAA
TACTTGGAGTCGGAGGCGGCCTCCTTGGCGCACCGCCACTTCTTGCCGTCCGTGCGCCGGCACCGGCCCG
GCTCCGGATCCACCTTCTTGCCCAGGTACGATCCGTACCCGATGGCGAGGGGGTTGTGGTAGAAGCGGGC
GGCGAGGGACTCGATGCCGCGGCGGATGGGGAGCACGAGATCCGGCGGGACGGACACGCCGGCCACCAGG
TACTTGTATATGAGCGCCTGGTGCTCCAGCTCCTCGTACTGCGCCGCCGTGAAGGGCACCGGCCTCGCCA
TCCACCTCCCGTCCATCCGCGCCTCCTCCCCCATGCCGCCATTGCCGCCGGCGGAGAAGGGGGAGGAGCG
GCAGAAGGGGAGGAGGGAGGCGGTGGCGGTGGCGGCCGGGGAGGAGCGGCGGTCGCCTGCCGGGGAAAGA
GAGGCATACGGCATCGCCATGGTGGCAGCTTTTTTGTACAAACTTGTTGATAACTCTAGTCTGCAGAAGT
AACACCAAACAACAGGGTGAGCATCGACAAAAGAAACAGTACCAAGCAAATAAATAGCGTATGAAGGCAG
GGCTAAAAAAATCCACATATAGCTGCTGCATATGCCATCATCCAAGTATATCAAGATCAAAATAATTATA
AAACATACTTGTTTATTATAATAGATAGGTACTCAAGGTTAGAGCATATGAATAGATGCTGCATATGCCA
TCATGTATATGCATCAGTAAAACCCACATCAACATGTATACCTATCCTAGATCGATATTTCCATCCATCT
TAAACTCGTAACTATGAAGATGTATGACACACACATACAGTTCCAAAATTAATAAATACACCAGGTAGTT
TGAAACAGTATTCTACTCCGATCTAGAACGAATGAACGACCGCCCAACCACACCACATCATCACAACCAA
GCGAACAAAAAGCATCTCTGTATATGCATCAGTAAAACCCGCATCAACATGTATACCTATCCTAGATCGA
TATTTCCATCCATCATCTTCAATTCGTAACTATGAATATGTATGGCACACACATACAGATCCAAAATTAA
TAAATCCACCAGGTAGTTTGAAACAGAATTCTACTCCGATCTAGAACGACCGCCCAACCAGACCACATCA
TCACAACCAAGACAAAAAAAAGCATGAAAAGATGACCCGACAAACAAGTGCACGGCATATATTGAAATAA
AGGAAAAGGGCAAACCAAACCCTATGCAACGAAACAAAAAAAATCATGAAATCGATCCCGTCTGCGGAAC
GGCTAGAGCCATCCCAGGATTCCCCAAAGAGAAACACTGGCAAGTTAGCAATCAGAACGTGTCTGACGTA
CAGGTCGCATCCGTGTACGAACGCTAGCAGCACGGATCTAACACAAACACGGATCTAACACAAACATGAA
CAGAAGTAGAACTACCGGGCCCTAACCATGGACCGGAACGCCGATCTAGAGAAGGTAGAGAGGGGGGGGG
GGGAGGACGAGCGGCGTACCTTGAAGCGGAGGTGCCGACGGGTGGATTTGGGGGAGATCTGGTTGTGTGT
GTGTGCGCTCCGAACAACACGAGGTTGGGGAAAGAGGGTGTGGAGGGGGTGTCTATTTATTACGGCGGGC
GAGGAAGGGAAAGCGAAGGAGCGGTGGGAAAGGAATCCCCCGTAGCTGCCGGTGCCGTGAGAGGAGGAGG
AGGCCGCCTGCCGTGCCGGCTCACGTCTGCCGCTCCGCCACGCAATTTCTGGATGCCGACAGCGGAGCAA
GTCCAACGGTGGAGCGGAACTCTCGAGAGGGGTCCAGAGGCAGCGACAGAGATGCCGTGCCGTCTGCTTC
GCTTGGCCCGACGCGACGCTGCTGGTTCGCTGGTTGGTGTCCGTTAGACTCGTCGACGGCGTTTAACAGG
CTGGCATTATCTACTCGAAACAAGAAAAATGTTTCCTTAGTTTTTTTAATTTCTTAAAGGGTATTTGTTT
AATTTTTAGTCACTTTATTTTATTCTATTTTATATCTAAATTATTAAATAAAAAAACTAAAATAGAGTTT
TAGTTTTCTTAATTTAGAGGCTAAAATAGAATAAAATAGATGTACTAAAAAAATTAGTCTATAAAAACCA
TTAACCCTAAACCCTAAATGGATGTACTAATAAAATGGATGAAGTATTATATAGGTGAAGCTATTTGCAA
AAAAAAAGGAGAACACATGCACACTAAAAAGATAAAACTGTAGAGTCCTGTTGTCAAAATACTCAATTGT
CCTTTAGACCATGTCTAACTGTTCATTTATATGATTCTCTAAAACACTGATATTATTGTAGTACTATAGA
TTATATTATTCGTAGAGTAAAGTTTAAATATATGTATAAAGATAGATAAACTGCACTTCAAACAAGTGTG
ACAAAAAAAATATGTGGTAATTTTTTATAACTTAGACATGCAATGCTCATTATCTCTAGAGAGGGGCACG
ACCGGGTCACGCTGCACGCGCCTGCAGATCCCCGGGTACCGAGCTCAAACTGAAGGCGGGAAACGACAAT
CTGATCCAAGCTCAAGCTGCTCTAGCATTCGCCATTCAGGCTGCGCAACTGTTGGGAAGGGCGATCGGTG
CGGGCCTCTTCGCTATTACGCCAGCTGGCGAAAGGGGGATGTGCTGCAAGGCGATTAAGTTGGGTAACGC
CAGGGTTTTCCCAGTCACGACGTTGTAAAACGACGGCCAGTGCCAAGCTATGGTGAGACCTCGGTCTCGC
TCCACTAGTTCGGTACCCGGGGATCTAGTAACATAGATGACACCGCGCGCGATAATTTATCCTAGTTTGC
GCGCTATATTTTGTTTTCTATCGCGTATTAAATGTATAATTGCGGGACTCTAATCATAAAAACCCATCTC
ATAAATAACGTCATGCATTACATGTTAATTATTACATGCTTAACGTAATTCAACAGAAATTATATGATAA
TCATCGCAAGACCGGCAACAGGATTCAATCTTAAGAAACTTTATTGCCAAATGTTTGAACGATCTTAATT
AAATCAAACCACTTTGTACAAGAAAGCTGGGCCCATGAGGCCAGTGTCGTTCCAGACACTGAAGAGCTGC
GCGCCGCCATGGCCGACGTCGGCGGCAATGTTGTCGTTGCTGCTTGCTGCTGCCGCCGCGGCTGCAGAGA
CGACGGTCCCCCATGCAGACATCCTTCCGCCACCATTGTTCTCCGCGTTCACCAGGTAGCTCTCGTACCC
CATCTGAGCAGCCTGCTTGGCTTCGTCGTAGGCCCGTGCATGCATCTGCTCGTGGCTCACCATTGCCGAT
GTAGTGGTTGCTCCGGCAGCGCTCATCGGCATCATGTAGCCACCGCCGCTGCCAACGGCGCTGGCGCCGT
TGCTATCGCCGACCCCGCCGTTGTAGACGACGGAGTTGGAGCCGGTGCTGTGCTCGAGCGACGCACTGTC
GATGCTAGCCAGGCCGTGCATCGCAGCTGCGGCGGCGGCCTGCTGCCCTGCCGAGAAAAAGTCGTGCGCG
CCGGCCGCGCCCAGGTTCAAGTGGTGGAGGTCCTGCAGGCTGTGCGCGGCCGCGATCACCGCGTGGTCCT
GCTCCTGCTTGCACCACCCGCCGCCGCGCATTGGCTGCTGCGCGTACGGGTGGTACAGGCCTGTGGTGGC
GGCGCCCGGCTGGAACGCGATGGTCGGCCAGGCGGCGCCGTGGTAGTGCGCGCCGTACGCCGCCGCTAGG
GCTCCGCCGTCGCCGAGCTGCGAGGCGATGCGGCCGACGTCGTAGCTCACCACGCCGGCGTGGTGGTGCT
GCGCGGACGCTGCGGCCTCGGCCTCCTTGAGACGCTTGGCGGCGCTGCCGATGGGGAGGGCGCTGCTGTC
CAGGATGCTCTTCACGTCGTAGCGGCTCATGTCGAAGTTGGTGACGGCGTTGAGGCCGCGGAACTTGATC
GCCGCGATGTCGTACGCCTCCGCTGCCTCCTCCTGGGTGCTGAAGGTGCCCAAGTAAAGATCCTTGTTCC
CTGCAACTCGTCCAATCCGTGCTTGCCATCTTCCATGTTGGTGATGCCTAGTCACTCCCCTGTAAATGGA
TGCACCTCTGGAGAAACCACTGCTCTTCCTTCTCAGAGACGCTACAAACTCCTGCCTTGTCATGTGCTTC
ATGTCCTCGAGCTCCTTTTCGTAGTTACTCACTGGAAAATTTGTTGTTGTTGTGGCACCCCAGTACTTCA
GAGCAGCAAGATCATAAGCCCTAGCAGCTTTCTCCTCTTTATCATAGCCACCTAAATAGACTTGACGACC
CTTACGAGTTTGTCCTTCCCTTCTGCAACTGTTATCCCAAAGATGTGCCTCATATCTCCCAGTCCATCTA
TGCCTTGTCACGCCACGGTAAATCGACGTGCGCTGCCCGAACGTGTCCACCGTCTTCCTTGCCGTGTTGT
CAGCCGACGCGCCGCCGCTGCCACCCGTGTCCGTGCTCACGGCTACTAGAGCACCGGCAACACCGCTGCC
ACCGCTATCCTCCTTCGGCGCCGTGACGACGACGGCACCACCCTGTGCTGACGTCGATACACTCTCGGGC
GCCCGTGCGCGCTCTCCAGCGAGAAGTGGCATGCCAGCAGCGCCTTGGGTCGTCCCCGCCATGTTCATGG
ACAAAGAGAGCCCCTGCGCGCCCTCAGCCGCCGCCGCCCTCGGCTGCATGGGCGCCGGTTGGCTCCGCAG
CCAGTTCTTGATCATGGACAGCCCGATGCCGCCGCCGTTGGCACTGGCAGCGCCAGCGACACCGTTAGCG
GCGGCCGCGCTGAGCATGGAACCGCCGTCGTGGACACCGGCCGAGGAGGCCACCATGACGGAGTCCGCGA
AGTGGAGCGCGGAGCTGGTGGGCTGGTACAGCTGGTGATGGTAGCCGGTGCTAGCAGCTGAGCTCGCGTA
GCAAACTGTGCTGCTAGTGCTGGGTATCAAGTTGCAGTTGGACTTGTGATGCTGCTCGGAGAAGGAGATG
CCGCCGAGGAAGTCCTCCAGCTTCGGCTCCGCGACGAGCGCCGAAAGCTCTGATCCCCTCATGCTCCAAT
CTTGGGGGATGTTGAAGCAGACATCGCCGGAGACATGGTCGGCGGTGGCGGCCGAGATGAGCGTGGAGTC
CGTCGTCTGGGAGGGCGGCAGCTCCTGCGGGGAGAGGGAGAAAGCGAGCCAGTTGTTCACAGTGGCCATT
GGCCTTGACGGCCCTTCTGCTTTTTTGTACAAACTTGTTTGATGGATCCGTTCCTTGAGGAGGGAGGTGC
CTGCCGCTCTGCTAGCTCGTCGGGCTGTTTGGAATGCGGCGGTCGGTAGATGGCAAGTGCTTTGCTAGAG
CTAGCTGGTGATGAGTGGTGAGGAGAGTTGCAGTGGGATGTCGCTCCTTAAATAGGCCTGTGTACGTGTG
ATCGGTGGAAAATGGAAATAATGGTGGATGGATGGATGCACGCGTATCGGCGTATGGATGCAAGCTTGCA
TGGTGGATGTTCCGTCGTCGTCGTCGTCTTCTTCCTTGGATGGCATCGATCCGTGTCCAAGTTATTAAGA
GCCGAGCAGGAGGTGGTTGGGTGTTGGAGGGAGGCATGTACAGTATATATGCAGAGTTAATTCATCATCA
GCGCAGTAGTAGTATACTAACTGGCTAGACTAGATACTCCTATGTAGCTGGCGCCGCCTAACGCGACTTT
CGAGCAGGGTGATGGCGGCAGCCTGAGCCGGCCGGCAGACGTCGTATACGTACGTGGCTCATCTGCGGCG
GCAGTCGTCGGATGTCTCTCTTTCTCTCTATCAGTGTGTCAGTGTGGAGGTAGTTTGCGGTTGGATCTGA
GTGCTTATCGCGCAATTAACACGTACATCCTCCGGCCACCTACATTAAGAGACACCACATCCATCATCCA
TGGACGATGCTTCCAGTAGTCTTCGTCCTCGTCCCTTCCTCCCACTTTCCTCCTTAGAGCGAGTTTAATT
AATAATAATAATAATAGAGCCTATATATTATTAGCTCTAACTCCTTACCATATCATCTAAAGCCAACAAT
AAACACATTCATATAATAAAGTTGGCTCTTAGATAAATCTACTCTCTTCCTGTTTCATTATTTTGTCTTG
AAGCTCTTTTAGCACCGGGCCGTCCGCCGTTGCATGAGAACCACTCTCTCTAATTTTTATATGTCTCTTC
CACAATAAAAAATGTCATGTAAGCAGACTTAAAACCTATTATCATACATACTCTTGCACTGTTACACAGG
CTACAACCGCAAGACAGAGATTGATGGGGGACGCGTACAGCGCAGGAGCTAGGTTACATGCACATTCAAA
AAATTCAAGTAGCAGCAGTAGCAGCGTGGCGCGCCAGCTTGCATGCCTGCAGTGCAGCGTGACCCGGTCG
TGCCCCTCTCTAGAGATAATGAGCATTGCATGTCTAAGTTATAAAAAATTACCACATATTTTTTTTGTCA
CACTTGTTTGAAGTGCAGTTTATCTATCTTTATACATATATTTAAACTTTACTCTACGAATAATATAATC
TATAGTACTACAATAATATCAGTGTTTTAGAGAATCATATAAATGAACAGTTAGACATGGTCTAAAGGAC
AATTGAGTATTTTGACAACAGGACTCTACAGTTTTATCTTTTTAGTGTGCATGTGTTCTCCTTTTTTTTT
GCAAATAGCTTCACCTATATAATACTTCATCCATTTTATTAGTACATCCATTTAGGGTTTAGGGTTAATG
GTTTTTATAGACTAATTTTTTTAGTACATCTATTTTATTCTATTTTAGCCTCTAAATTAAGAAAACTAAA
ACTCTATTTTAGTTTTTTTATTTAATAATTTAGATATAAAATAGAATAAAATAAAGTGACTAAAAATTAA
ACAAATACCCTTTAAGAAATTAAAAAAACTAAGGAAACATTTTTCTTGTTTCGAGTAGATAATGCCAGCC
TGTTAAACGCCGTCGACGAGTCTAACGGACACCAACCAGCGAACCAGCAGCGTCGCGTCGGGCCAAGCGA
AGCAGACGGCACGGCATCTCTGTCGCTGCCTCTGGACCCCTCTCGAGAGTTCCGCTCCACCGTTGGACTT
GCTCCGCTGTCGGCATCCAGAAATTGCGTGGCGGAGCGGCAGACGTGAGCCGGCACGGCAGGCGGCCTCC
TCCTCCTCTCACGGCACCGGCAGCTACGGGGGATTCCTTTCCCACCGCTCCTTCGCTTTCCCTTCCTCGC
CCGCCGTAATAAATAGACACCCCCTCCACACCCTCTTTCCCCAACCTCGTGTTGTTCGGAGCGCACACAC
ACACAACCAGATCTCCCCCAAATCCACCCGTCGGCACCTCCGCTTCAAGGTACGCCGCTCGTCCTCCCCC
CCCCCCCCTCTCTACCTTCTCTAGATCGGCGTTCCGGTCCATGGTTAGGGCCCGGTAGTTCTACTTCTGT
TCATGTTTGTGTTAGATCCGTGTTTGTGTTAGATCCGTGCTGCTAGCGTTCGTACACGGATGCGACCTGT
ACGTCAGACACGTTCTGATTGCTAACTTGCCAGTGTTTCTCTTTGGGGAATCCTGGGATGGCTCTAGCCG
TTCCGCAGACGGGATCGATTTCATGATTTTTTTTGTTTCGTTGCATAGGGTTTGGTTTGCCCTTTTCCTT
TATTTCAATATATGCCGTGCACTTGTTTGTCGGGTCATCTTTTCATGCTTTTTTTTGTCTTGGTTGTGAT
GATGTGGTCTGGTTGGGCGGTCGTTCTAGATCGGAGTAGAATTCTGTTTCAAACTACCTGGTGGATTTAT
TAATTTTGGATCTGTATGTGTGTGCCATACATATTCATAGTTACGAATTGAAGATGATGGATGGAAATAT
CGATCTAGGATAGGTATACATGTTGATGCGGGTTTTACTGATGCATATACAGAGATGCTTTTTGTTCGCT
TGGTTGTGATGATGTGGTGTGGTTGGGCGGTCGTTCATTCGTTCTAGATCGGAGTAGAATACTGTTTCAA
ACTACCTGGTGTATTTATTAATTTTGGAACTGTATGTGTGTGTCATACATCTTCATAGTTACGAGTTTAA
GATGGATGGAAATATCGATCTAGGATAGGTATACATGTTGATGTGGGTTTTACTGATGCATATACATGAT
GGCATATGCAGCATCTATTCATATGCTCTAACCTTGAGTACCTATCTATTATAATAAACAAGTATGTTTT
ATAATTATTTTGATCTTGATATACTTGGATGATGGCATATGCAGCAGCTATATGTGGATTTTTTTAGCCC
TGCCTTCATACGCTATTTATTTGCTTGGTACTGTTTCTTTTGTCGATGCTCACCCTGTTGTTTGGTGTTA
CTTCTGCAGCCCTAGGCCTACTAGATGGATTACAAGGACCACGACGGGGATTACAAGGACCACGACATTG
ATTACAAGGATGATGATGACAAGATGGCTCCGAAGAAGAAGAGGAAGGTTGGCATCCACGGGGTGCCAGC
TGCTGACAAGAAGTACTCGATCGGCCTCGATATTGGGACTAACTCTGTTGGCTGGGCCGTGATCACCGAC
GAGTACAAGGTGCCCTCAAAGAAGTTCAAGGTCCTGGGCAACACCGATCGGCATTCCATCAAGAAGAATC
TCATTGGCGCTCTCCTGTTCGACAGCGGCGAGACGGCTGAGGCTACGCGGCTCAAGCGCACCGCCCGCAG
GCGGTACACGCGCAGGAAGAATCGCATCTGCTACCTGCAGGAGATTTTCTCCAACGAGATGGCGAAGGTT
GACGATTCTTTCTTCCACAGGCTGGAGGAGTCATTCCTCGTGGAGGAGGATAAGAAGCACGAGCGGCATC
CAATCTTCGGCAACATTGTCGACGAGGTTGCCTACCACGAGAAGTACCCTACGATCTACCATCTGCGGAA
GAAGCTCGTGGACTCCACAGATAAGGCGGACCTCCGCCTGATCTACCTCGCTCTGGCCCACATGATTAAG
TTCAGGGGCCATTTCCTGATCGAGGGGGATCTCAACCCGGACAATAGCGATGTTGACAAGCTGTTCATCC
AGCTCGTGCAGACGTACAACCAGCTCTTCGAGGAGAACCCCATTAATGCGTCAGGCGTCGACGCGAAGGC
TATCCTGTCCGCTAGGCTCTCGAAGTCTCGGCGCCTCGAGAACCTGATCGCCCAGCTGCCGGGCGAGAAG
AAGAACGGCCTGTTCGGGAATCTCATTGCGCTCAGCCTGGGGCTCACGCCCAACTTCAAGTCGAATTTCG
ATCTCGCTGAGGACGCCAAGCTGCAGCTCTCCAAGGACACATACGACGATGACCTGGATAACCTCCTGGC
CCAGATCGGCGATCAGTACGCGGACCTGTTCCTCGCTGCCAAGAATCTGTCGGACGCCATCCTCCTGTCT
GATATTCTCAGGGTGAACACCGAGATTACGAAGGCTCCGCTCTCAGCCTCCATGATCAAGCGCTACGACG
AGCACCATCAGGATCTGACCCTCCTGAAGGCGCTGGTCAGGCAGCAGCTCCCCGAGAAGTACAAGGAGAT
CTTCTTCGATCAGTCGAAGAACGGCTACGCTGGGTACATTGACGGCGGGGCCTCTCAGGAGGAGTTCTAC
AAGTTCATCAAGCCGATTCTGGAGAAGATGGACGGCACGGAGGAGCTGCTGGTGAAGCTCAATCGCGAGG
ACCTCCTGAGGAAGCAGCGGACATTCGATAACGGCAGCATCCCACACCAGATTCATCTCGGGGAGCTGCA
CGCTATCCTGAGGAGGCAGGAGGACTTCTACCCTTTCCTCAAGGATAACCGCGAGAAGATCGAGAAGATT
CTGACTTTCAGGATCCCGTACTACGTCGGCCCACTCGCTAGGGGCAACTCCCGCTTCGCTTGGATGACCC
GCAAGTCAGAGGAGACGATCACGCCGTGGAACTTCGAGGAGGTGGTCGACAAGGGCGCTAGCGCTCAGTC
GTTCATCGAGAGGATGACGAATTTCGACAAGAACCTGCCAAATGAGAAGGTGCTCCCTAAGCACTCGCTC
CTGTACGAGTACTTCACAGTCTACAACGAGCTGACTAAGGTGAAGTATGTGACCGAGGGCATGAGGAAGC
CGGCTTTCCTGTCTGGGGAGCAGAAGAAGGCCATCGTGGACCTCCTGTTCAAGACCAACCGGAAGGTCAC
GGTTAAGCAGCTCAAGGAGGACTACTTCAAGAAGATTGAGTGCTTCGATTCGGTCGAGATCTCTGGCGTT
GAGGACCGCTTCAACGCCTCCCTGGGGACCTACCACGATCTCCTGAAGATCATTAAGGATAAGGACTTCC
TGGACAACGAGGAGAATGAGGATATCCTCGAGGACATTGTGCTGACACTCACTCTGTTCGAGGACCGGGA
GATGATCGAGGAGCGCCTGAAGACTTACGCCCATCTCTTCGATGACAAGGTCATGAAGCAGCTCAAGAGG
AGGAGGTACACCGGCTGGGGGAGGCTGAGCAGGAAGCTCATCAACGGCATTCGGGACAAGCAGTCCGGGA
AGACGATCCTCGACTTCCTGAAGAGCGATGGCTTCGCGAACCGCAATTTCATGCAGCTGATTCACGATGA
CAGCCTCACATTCAAGGAGGATATCCAGAAGGCTCAGGTGAGCGGCCAGGGGGACTCGCTGCACGAGCAT
ATCGCGAACCTCGCTGGCTCGCCAGCTATCAAGAAGGGGATTCTGCAGACCGTGAAGGTTGTGGACGAGC
TGGTGAAGGTCATGGGCAGGCACAAGCCTGAGAACATCGTCATTGAGATGGCCCGGGAGAATCAGACCAC
GCAGAAGGGCCAGAAGAACTCACGCGAGAGGATGAAGAGGATCGAGGAGGGCATTAAGGAGCTGGGGTCC
CAGATCCTCAAGGAGCACCCGGTGGAGAACACGCAGCTGCAGAATGAGAAGCTCTACCTGTACTACCTCC
AGAATGGCCGCGATATGTATGTGGACCAGGAGCTGGATATTAACAGGCTCAGCGATTACGACGTCGATCA
TATCGTTCCACAGTCATTCCTGAAGGATGACTCCATTGACAACAAGGTCCTCACCAGGTCGGACAAGAAC
CGGGGCAAGTCTGATAATGTTCCTTCAGAGGAGGTCGTTAAGAAGATGAAGAACTACTGGCGCCAGCTCC
TGAATGCCAAGCTGATCACGCAGCGGAAGTTCGATAACCTCACAAAGGCTGAGAGGGGCGGGCTCTCTGA
GCTGGACAAGGCGGGCTTCATCAAGAGGCAGCTGGTCGAGACACGGCAGATCACTAAGCACGTTGCGCAG
ATTCTCGACTCACGGATGAACACTAAGTACGATGAGAATGACAAGCTGATCCGCGAGGTGAAGGTCATCA
CCCTGAAGTCAAAGCTCGTCTCCGACTTCAGGAAGGATTTCCAGTTCTACAAGGTTCGGGAGATCAACAA
TTACCACCATGCCCATGACGCGTACCTGAACGCGGTGGTCGGCACAGCTCTGATCAAGAAGTACCCAAAG
CTCGAGAGCGAGTTCGTGTACGGGGACTACAAGGTTTACGATGTGAGGAAGATGATCGCCAAGTCGGAGC
AGGAGATTGGCAAGGCTACCGCCAAGTACTTCTTCTACTCTAACATTATGAATTTCTTCAAGACAGAGAT
CACTCTGGCCAATGGCGAGATCCGGAAGCGCCCCCTCATCGAGACGAACGGCGAGACGGGGGAGATCGTG
TGGGACAAGGGCAGGGATTTCGCGACCGTCAGGAAGGTTCTCTCCATGCCACAAGTGAATATCGTCAAGA
AGACAGAGGTCCAGACTGGCGGGTTCTCTAAGGAGTCAATTCTGCCTAAGCGGAACAGCGACAAGCTCAT
CGCCCGCAAGAAGGACTGGGATCCGAAGAAGTACGGCGGGTTCGACAGCCCCACTGTGGCCTACTCGGTC
CTGGTTGTGGCGAAGGTTGAGAAGGGCAAGTCCAAGAAGCTCAAGAGCGTGAAGGAGCTGCTGGGGATCA
CGATTATGGAGCGCTCCAGCTTCGAGAAGAACCCGATCGATTTCCTGGAGGCGAAGGGCTACAAGGAGGT
GAAGAAGGACCTGATCATTAAGCTCCCCAAGTACTCACTCTTCGAGCTGGAGAACGGCAGGAAGCGGATG
CTGGCTTCCGCTGGCGAGCTGCAGAAGGGGAACGAGCTGGCTCTGCCGTCCAAGTATGTGAACTTCCTCT
ACCTGGCCTCCCACTACGAGAAGCTCAAGGGCAGCCCCGAGGACAACGAGCAGAAGCAGCTGTTCGTCGA
GCAGCACAAGCATTACCTCGACGAGATCATTGAGCAGATTTCCGAGTTCTCCAAGCGCGTGATCCTGGCC
GACGCGAATCTGGATAAGGTCCTCTCCGCGTACAACAAGCACCGCGACAAGCCAATCAGGGAGCAGGCTG
AGAATATCATTCATCTCTTCACCCTGACGAACCTCGGCGCCCCTGCTGCTTTCAAGTACTTCGACACAAC
TATCGATCGCAAGAGGTACACAAGCACTAAGGAGGTCCTGGACGCGACCCTCATCCACCAGTCGATTACC
GGCCTCTACGAGACGCGCATCGACCTGTCTCAGCTCGGGGGCGACAAGCGGCCAGCGGCGACGAAGAAGG
CGGGGCAGGCGAAGAAGAAGAAGTGAGCTCAGAGCTTTCGTTCGTATCATCGGTTTCGACAACGTTCGTC
AAGTTCAATGCATCAGTTTCATTGCGCACACACCAGAATCCTACTGAGTTTGAGTATTATGGCATTGGGA
AAACTGTTTTTCTTGTACCATTTGTTGTGCTTGTAATTTACTGTGTTTTTTATTCGGTTTTCGCTATCGA
ACTGTGAAATGGAAATGGATGGAGAAGAGTTAATGAATGATATGGTCCTTTTGTTCATTCTCAAATTAAT
ATTATTTGTTTTTTCTCTTATTTGTTGTGTGTTGAATTTGAAATTATAAGAGATATGCAAACATTTTGTT
TTGAGTAAAAATGTGTCAAATCGTGGCCTCTAATGACCGAAGTTAATATGAGGAGTAAAACACTTGTAGT
TGTACCATTATGCTTATTCACTAGGCAACAAATATATTTTCAGACCTAGAAAAGCTGCAAATGTTACTGA
ATACAAGTATGTCCTCTTGTGTTTTAGACATTTATGAACTTTCCTTTATGTAATTTTCCAGAATCCTTGT
CAGATTCTAATCATTGCTTTATAATTATAGTTATACTCATGGATTTGTAGTTGAGTATGAAAATATTTTT
TAATGCATTTTATGACTTGCCAATTGATTGACAACGAATTCGTAATCATGTCATAGCTGTTTCCTGTGTG
AAATTGTTATCCGCTCACAATTCCACACAACATACGAGCCGGAAGCATAAAGTGTAAAGCCTGGGGTGCC
TAATGAGTGAGCTAACTCACATTAATTGCGTTGCGCTCACTGCCCGCTTTCCAGTCGGGAAACCTGTCGT
GCCAGCTGCATTAATGAATCGGCCAACGCGCGGGGAGAGGCGGTTTGCGTATTGGCTAGAGCAGCTTGCC
AACATGGTGGAGCACGACACTCTCGTCTACTCCAAGAATATCAAAGATACAGTCTCAGAAGACCAAAGGG
CTATTGAGACTTTTCAACAAAGGGTAATATCGGGAAACCTCCTCGGATTCCATTGCCCAGCTATCTGTCA
CTTCATCAAAAGGACAGTAGAAAAGGAAGGTGGCACCTACAAATGCCATCATTGCGATAAAGGAAAGGCT
ATCGTTCAAGATGCCTCTGCCGACAGTGGTCCCAAAGATGGACCCCCACCCACGAGGAGCATCGTGGAAA
AAGAAGACGTTCCAACCACGTCTTCAAAGCAAGTGGATTGATGTGATATCTCCACTGACGTAAGGGATGA
CGCACAATCCCACTATCCTTCGCAAGACCCTTCCTCTATATAAGGAAGTTCATTTCATTTGGAGAGGACA
CGCTGAAATCACCAGTCTCTCTCTACAAATCTATCTCTCTCGAGTCTACCATGAGCCCAGAACGACGCCC
GGCCGACATCCGCCGTGCCACCGAGGCGGACATGCCGGCGGTCTGCACCATCGTCAACCACTACATCGAG
ACAAGCACGGTCAACTTCCGTACCGAGCCGCAGGAACCGCAGGAGTGGACGGACGACCTCGTCCGTCTGC
GGGAGCGCTATCCCTGGCTCGTCGCCGAGGTGGACGGCGAGGTCGCCGGCATCGCCTACGCGGGCCCCTG
GAAGGCACGCAACGCCTACGACTGGACGGCCGAGTCGACCGTGTACGTCTCCCCCCGCCACCAGCGGACG
GGACTGGGCTCCACGCTCTACACCCACCTGCTGAAGTCCCTGGAGGCACAGGGCTTCAAGAGCGTGGTCG
CTGTCATCGGGCTGCCCAACGACCCGAGCGTGCGCATGCACGAGGCGCTCGGATATGCCCCCCGCGGCAT
GCTGCGGGCGGCCGGCTTCAAGCACGGGAACTGGCATGACGTGGGTTTCTGGCAGCTGGACTTCAGCCTG
CCGGTACCGCCCCGTCCGGTCCTGCCCGTCACCGAGATTTGACTCGAGTTTCTCCATAATAATGTGTGAG
TAGTTCCCAGATAAGGGAATTAGGGTTCCTATAGGGTTTCGCTCATGTGTTGAGCATATAAGAAACCCTT
AGTATGTATTTGTATTTGTAAAATACTTCTATCAATAAAATTTCTAATTCCTAAAACCAAAATCCAGTAC
TAAAATCCAGATCCCCCGAATTAATTCGGCGTTAATTCAGTACATTAAAAACGTCCGCAATGTGTTATTA
AGTTGTCTAAGCGTCAATTTGTTTACACCACAATATATCCTGCCACCAGCCAGCCAACAGCTCCCCGACC
GGCAGCTCGGCACAAAATCACCACTCGATACAGGCAGCCCATCAGTCCGGGACGGCGTCAGCGGGAGAGC
CGTTGTAAGGCGGCAGACTTTGCTCATGTTACCGATGCTATTCGGAAGAACGGCAACTAAGCTGCCGGGT
TTGAAACACGGATGATCTCGCGGAGGGTAGCATGTTGATTGTAACGATGACAGAGCGTTGCTGCCTGTGA
TCACCGCGGTTTCAAAATCGGCTCCGTCGATACTATGTTATACGCCAACTTTGAAAACAACTTTGAAAAA
GCTGTTTTCTGGTATTTAAGGTTTTAGAATGCAAGGAACAGTGAATTGGAGTTCGTCTTGTTATAATTAG
CTTCTTGGGGTATCTTTAAATACTGTAGAAAAGAGGAAGGAAATAATAAATGGCTAAAATGAGAATATCA
CCGGAATTGAAAAAACTGATCGAAAAATACCGCTGCGTAAAAGATACGGAAGGAATGTCTCCTGCTAAGG
TATATAAGCTGGTGGGAGAAAATGAAAACCTATATTTAAAAATGACGGACAGCCGGTATAAAGGGACCAC
CTATGATGTGGAACGGGAAAAGGACATGATGCTATGGCTGGAAGGAAAGCTGCCTGTTCCAAAGGTCCTG
CACTTTGAACGGCATGATGGCTGGAGCAATCTGCTCATGAGTGAGGCCGATGGCGTCCTTTGCTCGGAAG
AGTATGAAGATGAACAAAGCCCTGAAAAGATTATCGAGCTGTATGCGGAGTGCATCAGGCTCTTTCACTC
CATCGACATATCGGATTGTCCCTATACGAATAGCTTAGACAGCCGCTTAGCCGAATTGGATTACTTACTG
AATAACGATCTGGCCGATGTGGATTGCGAAAACTGGGAAGAAGACACTCCATTTAAAGATCCGCGCGAGC
TGTATGATTTTTTAAAGACGGAAAAGCCCGAAGAGGAACTTGTCTTTTCCCACGGCGACCTGGGAGACAG
CAACATCTTTGTGAAAGATGGCAAAGTAAGTGGCTTTATTGATCTTGGGAGAAGCGGCAGGGCGGACAAG
TGGTATGACATTGCCTTCTGCGTCCGGTCGATCAGGGAGGATATCGGGGAAGAACAGTATGTCGAGCTAT
TTTTTGACTTACTGGGGATCAAGCCTGATTGGGAGAAAATAAAATATTATATTTTACTGGATGAATTGTT
TTAGTACCTAGAATGCATGACCAAAATCCCTTAACGTGAGTTTTCGTTCCACTGAGCGTCAGACCCCGTA
GAAAAGATCAAAGGATCTTCTTGAGATCCTTTTTTTCTGCGCGTAATCTGCTGCTTGCAAACAAAAAAAC
CACCGCTACCAGCGGTGGTTTGTTTGCCGGATCAAGAGCTACCAACTCTTTTTCCGAAGGTAACTGGCTT
CAGCAGAGCGCAGATACCAAATACTGTCCTTCTAGTGTAGCCGTAGTTAGGCCACCACTTCAAGAACTCT
GTAGCACCGCCTACATACCTCGCTCTGCTAATCCTGTTACCAGTGGCTGCTGCCAGTGGCGATAAGTCGT
GTCTTACCGGGTTGGACTCAAGACGATAGTTACCGGATAAGGCGCAGCGGTCGGGCTGAACGGGGGGTTC
GTGCACACAGCCCAGCTTGGAGCGAACGACCTACACCGAACTGAGATACCTACAGCGTGAGCTATGAGAA
AGCGCCACGCTTCCCGAAGGGAGAAAGGCGGACAGGTATCCGGTAAGCGGCAGGGTCGGAACAGGAGAGC
GCACGAGGGAGCTTCCAGGGGGAAACGCCTGGTATCTTTATAGTCCTGTCGGGTTTCGCCACCTCTGACT
TGAGCGTCGATTTTTGTGATGCTCGTCAGGGGGGCGGAGCCTATGGAAAAACGCCAGCAACGCGGCCTTT
TTACGGTTCCTGGCCTTTTGCTGGCCTTTTGCTCACATGTTCTTTCCTGCGTTATCCCCTGATTCTGTGG
ATAACCGTATTACCGCCTTTGAGTGAGCTGATACCGCTCGCCGCAGCCGAACGACCGAGCGCAGCGAGTC
AGTGAGCGAGGAAGCGGAAGAGCGCCTGATGCGGTATTTTCTCCTTACGCATCTGTGCGGTATTTCACAC
CGCATATGGTGCACTCTCAGTACAATCTGCTCTGATGCCGCATAGTTAAGCCAGTATACACTCCGCTATC
GCTACGTGACTGGGTCATGGCTGCGCCCCGACACCCGCCAACACCCGCTGACGCGCCCTGACGGGCTTGT
CTGCTCCCGGCATCCGCTTACAGACAAGCTGTGACCGTCTCCGGGAGCTGCATGTGTCAGAGGTTTTCAC
CGTCATCACCGAAACGCGCGAGGCAGGGTGCCTTGATGTGGGCGCCGGCGGTCGAGTGGCGACGGCGCGG
CTTGTCCGCGCCCTGGTAGATTGCCTGGCCGTAGGCCAGCCATTTTTGAGCGGCCAGCGGCCGCGATAGG
CCGACGCGAAGCGGCGGGGCGTAGGGAGCGCAGCGACCGAAGGGTAGGCGCTTTTTGCAGCTCTTCGGCT
GTGCGCTGGCCAGACAGTTATGCACAGGCCAGGCGGGTTTTAAGAGTTTTAATAAGTTTTAAAGAGTTTT
AGGCGGAAAAATCGCCTTTTTTCTCTTTTATATCAGTCACTTACATGTGTGACCGGTTCCCAATGTACGG
CTTTGGGTTCCCAATGTACGGGTTCCGGTTCCCAATGTACGGCTTTGGGTTCCCAATGTACGTGCTATCC
ACAGGAAACAGACCTTTTCGACCTTTTTCCCCTGCTAGGGCAATTTGCCCTAGCATCTGCTCCGTACATT
AGGAACCGGCGGATGCTTCGCCCTCGATCAGGTTGCGGTAGCGCATGACTAGGATCGGGCCAGCCTGCCC
CGCCTCCTCCTTCAAATCGTACTCCGGCAGGTCATTTGACCCGATCAGCTTGCGCACGGTGAAACAGAAC
TTCTTGAACTCTCCGGCGCTGCCACTGCGTTCGTAGATCGTCTTGAACAACCATCTGGCTTCTGCCTTGC
CTGCGGCGCGGCGTGCCAGGCGGTAGAGAAAACGGCCGATGCCGGGATCGATCAAAAAGTAATCGGGGTG
AACCGTCAGCACGTCCGGGTTCTTGCCTTCTGTGATCTCGCGGTACATCCAATCAGCTAGCTCGATCTCG
ATGTACTCCGGCCGCCCGGTTTCGCTCTTTACGATCTTGTAGCGGCTAATCAAGGCTTCACCCTCGGATA
CCGTCACCAGGCGGCCGTTCTTGGCCTTCTTCGTACGCTGCATGGCAACGTGCGTGGTGTTTAACCGAAT
GCAGGTTTCTACCAGGTCGTCTTTCTGCTTTCCGCCATCGGCTCGCCGGCAGAACTTGAGTACGTCCGCA
ACGTGTGGACGGAACACGCGGCCGGGCTTGTCTCCCTTCCCTTCCCGGTATCGGTTCATGGATTCGGTTA
GATGGGAAACCGCCATCAGTACCAGGTCGTAATCCCACACACTGGCCATGCCGGCCGGCCCTGCGGAAAC
CTCTACGTGCCCGTCTGGAAGCTCGTAGCGGATCACCTCGCCAGCTCGTCGGTCACGCTTCGACAGACGG
AAAACGGCCACGTCCATGATGCTGCGACTATCGCGGGTGCCCACGTCATAGAGCATCGGAACGAAAAAAT
CTGGTTGCTCGTCGCCCTTGGGCGGCTTCCTAATCGACGGCGCACCGGCTGCCGGCGGTTGCCGGGATTC
TTTGCGGATTCGATCAGCGGCCGCTTGCCACGATTCACCGGGGCGTGCTTCTGCCTCGATGCGTTGCCGC
TGGGCGGCCTGCGCGGCCTTCAACTTCTCCACCAGGTCATCACCCAGCGCCGCGCCGATTTGTACCGGGC
CGGATGGTTTGCGACCGCTCACGCCGATTCCTCGGGCTTGGGGGTTCCAGTGCCATTGCAGGGCCGGCAG
GCAACCCAGCCGCTTACGCCTGGCCAACCGCCCGTTCCTCCACACATGGGGCATTCCACGGCGTCGGTGC
CTGGTTGTTCTTGATTTTCCATGCCGCCTCCTTTAGCCGCTAAAATTCATCTACTCATTTATTCATTTGC
TCATTTACTCTGGTAGCTGCGCGATGTATTCAGATAGCAGCTCGGTAATGGTCTTGCCTTGGCGTACCGC
GTACATCTTCAGCTTGGTGTGATCCTCCGCCGGCAACTGAAAGTTGACCCGCTTCATGGCTGGCGTGTCT
GCCAGGCTGGCCAACGTTGCAGCCTTGCTGCTGCGTGCGCTCGGACGGCCGGCACTTAGCGTGTTTGTGC
TTTTGCTCATTTTCTCTTTACCTCATTAACTCAAATGAGTTTTGATTTAATTTCAGCGGCCAGCGCCTGG
ACCTCGCGGGCAGCGTCGCCCTCGGGTTCTGATTCAAGAACGGTTGTGCCGGCGGCGGCAGTGCCTGGGT
AGCTCACGCGCTGCGTGATACGGGACTCAAGAATGGGCAGCTCGTACCCGGCCAGCGCCTCGGCAACCTC
ACCGCCGATGCGCGTGCCTTTGATCGCCCGCGACACGACAAAGGCCGCTTGTAGCCTTCCATCCGTGACC
TCAATGCGCTGCTTAACCAGCTCCACCAGGTCGGCGGTGGCCCATATGTCGTAAGGGCTTGGCTGCACCG
GAATCAGCACGAAGTCGGCTGCCTTGATCGCGGACACAGCCAAGTCCGCCGCCTGGGGCGCTCCGTCGAT
CACTACGAAGTCGCGCCGGCCGATGGCCTTCACGTCGCGGTCAATCGTCGGGCGGTCGATGCCGACAACG
GTTAGCGGTTGATCTTCCCGCACGGCCGCCCAATCGCGGGCACTGCCCTGGGGATCGGAATCGACTAACA
GAACATCGGCCCCGGCGAGTTGCAGGGCGCGGGCTAGATGGGTTGCGATGGTCGTCTTGCCTGACCCGCC
TTTCTGGTTAAGTACAGCGATAACCTTCATGCGTTCCCCTTGCGTATTTGTTTATTTACTCATCGCATCA
TATACGCAGCGACCGCATGACGCAAGCTGTTTTACTCAAATACACATCACCTTTTTAGACGGCGGCGCTC
GGTTTCTTCAGCGGCCAAGCTGGCCGGCCAGGCCGCCAGCTTGGCATCAGACAAACCGGCCAGGATTTCA
TGCAGCCGCACGGTTGAGACGTGCGCGGGCGGCTCGAACACGTACCCGGCCGCGATCATCTCCGCCTCGA
TCTCTTCGGTAATGAAAAACGGTTCGTCCTGGCCGTCCTGGTGCGGTTTCATGCTTGTTCCTCTTGGCGT
TCATTCTCGGCGGCCGCCAGGGCGTCGGCCTCGGTCAATGCGTCCTCACGGAAGGCACCGCGCCGCCTGG
CCTCGGTGGGCGTCACTTCCTCGCTGCGCTCAAGTGCGCGGTACAGGGTCGAGCGATGCACGCCAAGCAG
TGCAGCCGCCTCTTTCACGGTGCGGCCTTCCTGGTCGATCAGCTCGCGGGCGTGCGCGATCTGTGCCGGG
GTGAGGGTAGGGCGGGGGCCAAACTTCACGCCTCGGGCCTTGGCGGCCTCGCGCCCGCTCCGGGTGCGGT
CGATGATTAGGGAACGCTCGAACTCGGCAATGCCGGCGAACACGGTCAACACCATGCGGCCGGCCGGCGT
GGTGGTGTCGGCCCACGGCTCTGCCAGGCTACGCAGGCCCGCGCCGGCCTCCTGGATGCGCTCGGCAATG
TCCAGTAGGTCGCGGGTGCTGCGGGCCAGGCGGTCTAGCCTGGTCACTGTCACAACGTCGCCAGGGCGTA
GGTGGTCAAGCATCCTGGCCAGCTCCGGGCGGTCGCGCCTGGTGCCGGTGATCTTCTCGGAAAACAGCTT
GGTGCAGCCGGCCGCGTGCAGTTCGGCCCGTTGGTTGGTCAAGTCCTGGTCGTCGGTGCTGACGCGGGCA
TAGCCCAGCAGGCCAGCGGCGGCGCTCTTGTTCATGGCGTAATGTCTCCGGTTCTAGTCGCAAGTATTCT
ACTTTATGCGACTAAAACACGCGACAAGAAAACGCCAGGAAAAGGGCAGGGCGGCAGCCTGTCGCGTAAC
TTAGGACTTGTGCGACATGTCGTTTTCAGAAGACGGCTGCACTGAACGTCAGAAGCCGACTGCACTATAG
CAGCGGAGGGGTTGGATCAAAGTACTTTGATCCCGAGGGGAACCCTGTGGTTGGCATGCACATACAAATG
GACGAACGGATAAACCTTTTCACGCCCTTTTAAATATCCGATTATTCTAATAAACGCTCTTTTCTCTTAG
